Addgene plasmid #96924: pLX_311-Cas9
Purpose: for Cas9 knockout, lentiviral expression of Cas9. Alternate plasmid name: pXR111
Depositing lab: John Doench & William Hahn & David Root. Depositing organization: Dana-Farber Cancer Institute. Publication: Rational design of highly active sgRNAs for CRISPR-Cas9-mediated gene inactivation. Doench JG, Hartenian E, Graham DB, Tothova Z, Hegde M, Smith I, Sullender M, Ebert BL, Xavier RJ, Root DE. Nat Biotechnol. 2014 Sep 3. doi: 10.1038/nbt.3026. PubMed 25184501.
Backbone
  Vector backbone: pXPR
  Vector type: Mammalian Expression, Lentiviral
  Selectable markers: Blasticidin
Growth in bacteria
  Bacterial resistance: Ampicillin, 100 μg/mL
  Growth temperature: 37°C
  Growth strain: NEB Stable
  Copy number: Unknown
Gene/Insert
  Gene/Insert name: Cas9
  Promoter: EF1a
  Tag / fusion protein: 3xFlag; V5
  Cloning method: Unknown
Terms and licenses: Academic/Nonprofit Terms; Industry Terms: Not Available to Industry
How to cite: pLX_311-Cas9 was a gift from John Doench & William Hahn & David Root (Addgene plasmid # 96924 ; http://n2t.net/addgene:96924 ; RRID:Addgene_96924)
