[The description below was written by a language model from this plasmid's Addgene catalogue record and pLannotate feature annotations shown in this document.]
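Description:
pLX_311-Cas9 (also called pXR111) is a 12.5 kb third-generation-style, self-inactivating lentiviral vector on the pXPR backbone, built for stable expression of Streptococcus pyogenes Cas9 in mammalian cells. In bacteria it is maintained through a high-copy ColE1/pUC origin and selected with ampicillin via β-lactamase. An f1 origin and remnants of a lacZα/lac promoter cloning region, flanked by T7 and T3 promoters, are also present. The viral genome is transcribed in packaging cells from a chimeric RSV promoter fused to a truncated HIV-1 5' LTR. It carries the Ψ packaging signal with a partial gag sequence, the RRE for Rev-dependent nuclear export, a cPPT/CTS, a WPRE to enhance transcript expression, and a ΔU3 3' LTR followed by an SV40 polyadenylation signal.

Two expression units sit between the LTRs. An SV40 early promoter drives blasticidin S deaminase, which allows blasticidin selection of transduced cells. Downstream of it, the human EF-1α promoter drives the Cas9 open reading frame. The annotation software splits this frame into contiguous N- and C-terminal portions, but together they form one continuous coding sequence, followed by a nucleoplasmin bipartite nuclear localization signal. The Cas9 cassette is flanked by attB1 and attB2 sites, consistent with Gateway-type recombination sites around the insert, and a V5 epitope tag lies just beyond attB2. The catalogue entry also lists a 3xFlag tag, which the feature table does not annotate.

The vector carries no guide RNA cassette. According to the record it is used for Cas9 knockout work, delivering Cas9 by lentivirus, with guide RNAs presumably supplied separately.
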