Features (pLannotate 1.2.2; 35 found; start..end, strand, type, name):
    201..789     -  rep_origin     ori: high-copy-number ColE1/pMB1/pBR322/pUC origin of replication
    960..1820    -  CDS            AmpR: β-lactamase; bla; confers resistance to ampicillin, carbenicillin, and related antibiotics
   1821..1925    -  promoter       AmpR promoter: bla
   1978..2406    -  rep_origin     f1 ori (sequence partly withheld): f1 bacteriophage origin of replication; arrow indicates direction of (+) strand synthesis
   2411..2566    -  CDS            lacZα (fragment): LacZα fragment of β-galactosidase; lacZ fragment
   2574..2592    +  promoter       T7 promoter: promoter for bacteriophage T7 RNA polymerase
   2613..2748    -  rep_origin     SV40 ori: SV40 origin of replication
   2788..2909    -  polyA_signal   SV40 poly(A) signal: SV40 polyadenylation signal
   2987..3220    -  LTR            3' LTR (ΔU3): self-inactivating 3' long terminal repeat (LTR) from HIV-1
   3222..3241    -  misc_feature   cPPT/CTS (fragment): central polypurine tract and central termination sequence of HIV-1
   3292..3880    -  misc_feature   WPRE: woodchuck hepatitis virus posttranscriptional regulatory element
   3931..3972    -  CDS            V5 tag: epitope tag from simian virus 5
   3980..4003    +  protein_bind   attB2: mutant version of attB; recombination site for the Gateway® BP reaction BP Clonase™
   4007..4054    -  CDS            nucleoplasmin NLS: bipartite nuclear localization signal from nucleoplasmin
   4055..6553    -  CDS            Cas9(C): C-terminal portion of Streptococcus pyogenes Cas9 (Zetsche et al., 2015)
   6554..8155    -  CDS            Cas9(N): N-terminal portion of Streptococcus pyogenes Cas9 (Zetsche et al., 2015)
   8281..8298    -  protein_bind   attB1 (fragment): mutant version of attB; core recombination site for the Gateway® BP reaction BP Clonase™
   8319..9497    -  promoter       EF-1α promoter: strong constitutive promoter for human elongation factor EF-1α
   9504..9570    -  CDS            small t antigen (fragment): SV40 (simian virus 40) small t antigen
   9635..9752    -  misc_feature   cPPT/CTS: central polypurine tract and central termination sequence of HIV-1
   9826..10221   -  CDS            BSD: blasticidin S deaminase; Aspergillus terreus BSD; confers resistance to blasticidin
  10257..10392   -  rep_origin     SV40 ori: SV40 origin of replication
  10416..10487   -  promoter       SV40 promoter (fragment): SV40 enhancer and early promoter
  10488..10511   -  promoter       SV40 promoter (fragment): SV40 early promoter
  10518..10544   -  CDS            Rev (fragment): human immunodeficiency virus 1 (HIV-1) Rev protein; rev; enhances nuclear export of unspliced and incompletely spliced viral mRNAs
  10921..11154   -  misc_feature   RRE: The Rev response element (RRE) of HIV-1 allows for Rev-dependent mRNA export from the nucleus to the cytoplasm.
  11300..11663   -  CDS            HIV-1 gag (fragment): gag protein from human immunodeficiency virus 1; gag
  11647..11772   -  misc_feature   HIV-1 Ψ: packaging signal of human immunodeficiency virus type 1
  11819..11999   -  LTR            5' LTR (truncated): truncated 5' long terminal repeat (LTR) from HIV-1
  12000..12226   -  promoter       RSV promoter: Rous sarcoma virus enhancer/promoter
  12254..12272   -  promoter       T3 promoter: promoter for bacteriophage T3 RNA polymerase
  12315..12337   -  protein_bind   lac operator (fragment): The lac repressor binds to the lac operator to inhibit transcription in E. coli. This inhibition can be relieved by adding lactose or isopropyl-β-D-thiogalactopyranoside (IPTG). lac repressor encoded by lacI
  12341..12371   -  promoter       lac promoter: promoter for the E. coli lac operon
  12386..12407   -  protein_bind   CAP binding site: CAP binding activates transcription in the presence of cAMP. E. coli catabolite activator protein
  12420..18      -  CDS            lacI (fragment) (across the origin): lac repressor; lacI; The lac repressor binds to the lac operator to inhibit transcription in E. coli. This inhibition can be relieved by adding lactose or isopropyl-β-D-thiogalactopyranoside (IPTG).
>Addgene plasmid #96924 | pLX_311-Cas9 | addgene full sequence | sequence record 181653 | Addgene NGS Result
GGTTTGCGTATTGGGCGCTCTTCCGCTTCCTCGCTCACTGACTCGCTGCGCTCGGTCGTTCGGCTGCGGC
GAGCGGTATCAGCTCACTCAAAGGCGGTAATACGGTTATCCACAGAATCAGGGGATAACGCAGGAAAGAA
CATGTGAGCAAAAGGCCAGCAAAAGGCCAGGAACCGTAAAAAGGCCGCGTTGCTGGCGTTTTTCCATAGG
CTCCGCCCCCCTGACGAGCATCACAAAAATCGACGCTCAAGTCAGAGGTGGCGAAACCCGACAGGACTAT
AAAGATACCAGGCGTTTCCCCCTGGAAGCTCCCTCGTGCGCTCTCCTGTTCCGACCCTGCCGCTTACCGG
ATACCTGTCCGCCTTTCTCCCTTCGGGAAGCGTGGCGCTTTCTCATAGCTCACGCTGTAGGTATCTCAGT
TCGGTGTAGGTCGTTCGCTCCAAGCTGGGCTGTGTGCACGAACCCCCCGTTCAGCCCGACCGCTGCGCCT
TATCCGGTAACTATCGTCTTGAGTCCAACCCGGTAAGACACGACTTATCGCCACTGGCAGCAGCCACTGG
TAACAGGATTAGCAGAGCGAGGTATGTAGGCGGTGCTACAGAGTTCTTGAAGTGGTGGCCTAACTACGGC
TACACTAGAAGAACAGTATTTGGTATCTGCGCTCTGCTGAAGCCAGTTACCTTCGGAAAAAGAGTTGGTA
GCTCTTGATCCGGCAAACAAACCACCGCTGGTAGCGGTGGTTTTTTTGTTTGCAAGCAGCAGATTACGCG
CAGAAAAAAAGGATCTCAAGAAGATCCTTTGATCTTTTCTACGGGGTCTGACGCTCAGTGGAACGAAAAC
TCACGTTAAGGGATTTTGGTCATGAGATTATCAAAAAGGATCTTCACCTAGATCCTTTTAAATTAAAAAT
GAAGTTTTAAATCAATCTAAAGTATATATGAGTAAACTTGGTCTGACAGTTACCAATGCTTAATCAGTGA
GGCACCTATCTCAGCGATCTGTCTATTTCGTTCATCCATAGTTGCCTGACTCCCCGTCGTGTAGATAACT
ACGATACGGGAGGGCTTACCATCTGGCCCCAGTGCTGCAATGATACCGCGAGACCCACGCTCACCGGCTC
CAGATTTATCAGCAATAAACCAGCCAGCCGGAAGGGCCGAGCGCAGAAGTGGTCCTGCAACTTTATCCGC
CTCCATCCAGTCTATTAATTGTTGCCGGGAAGCTAGAGTAAGTAGTTCGCCAGTTAATAGTTTGCGCAAC
GTTGTTGCCATTGCTACAGGCATCGTGGTGTCACGCTCGTCGTTTGGTATGGCTTCATTCAGCTCCGGTT
CCCAACGATCAAGGCGAGTTACATGATCCCCCATGTTGTGCAAAAAAGCGGTTAGCTCCTTCGGTCCTCC
GATCGTTGTCAGAAGTAAGTTGGCCGCAGTGTTATCACTCATGGTTATGGCAGCACTGCATAATTCTCTT
ACTGTCATGCCATCCGTAAGATGCTTTTCTGTGACTGGTGAGTACTCAACCAAGTCATTCTGAGAATAGT
GTATGCGGCGACCGAGTTGCTCTTGCCCGGCGTCAATACGGGATAATACCGCGCCACATAGCAGAACTTT
AAAAGTGCTCATCATTGGAAAACGTTCTTCGGGGCGAAAACTCTCAAGGATCTTACCGCTGTTGAGATCC
AGTTCGATGTAACCCACTCGTGCACCCAACTGATCTTCAGCATCTTTTACTTTCACCAGCGTTTCTGGGT
GAGCAAAAACAGGAAGGCAAAATGCCGCAAAAAAGGGAATAAGGGCGACACGGAAATGTTGAATACTCAT
ACTCTTCCTTTTTCAATATTATTGAAGCATTTATCAGGGTTATTGTCTCATGAGCGGATACATATTTGAA
TGTATTTAGAAAAATAAACAAATAGGGGTTCCGCGCACATTTCCCCGAAAAGTGCCACCTAAATTGTAAG
CGTTAATATTTTGTTAAAATTCGCGTTAAATTTTTGTTAAATCAGCTCATTTTTTAACCAATAGGCCGAA
ATCGGCAAAATCCCTTATAAATCAAAAGAATAGACCGAGATAGGGT
[37 nt withheld, positions 2077-2113]
AAAGAACGTGGACTCCAACGTCAAAGG
[49 nt withheld, positions 2141-2189]
T
[91 nt withheld, positions 2191-2281]
G
[124 nt withheld, positions 2283-2406]
CCCATTCGCCATTCAGGCTGCGCAACTGTTGGGAAGGGCGATCGGTGCGGGCCTCTTCGCTATTACGCCA
GCTGGCGAAAGGGGGATGTGCTGCAAGGCGATTAAGTTGGGTAACGCCAGGGTTTTCCCAGTCACGACGT
TGTAAAACGACGGCCAGTGAGCGCGCGTAATACGACTCACTATAGGGCGAATTGGGTACGTCCCTAGGCC
TCCAAAAAAGCCTCCTCACTACTTCTGGAATAGCTCAGAGGCCGAGGCGGCCTCGGCCTCTGCATAAATA
AAAAAAATTAGTCAGCCATGGGGCGGAGAATGGGCGGAACTGGGCGGAGTTAGGGGCGGGATGGGCGGAG
TTAGGGGCGGGATAGCTAGAGCCAGACATGATAAGATACATTGATGAGTTTGGACAAACCACAACTAGAA
TGCAGTGAAAAAAATGCTTTATTTGTGAAATTTGTGATGCTATTGCTTTATTTGTAACCATTATAAGCTG
CAATAAACAAGTTCCTCTCACTCTCTGATATTCATTTCTTTGCAAGTTATAAATACTGAATAATAAGATG
ACATGAACTACTATACGTACTGCTAGAGATTTTCCACACTGACTAAAAGGGTCTGAGGGATCTCTAGTTA
CCAGAGTCACACAACAGACGGGCACACACTACTTGAAGCACTCAAGGCAAGCTTTATTGAGGCTTAAGCA
GTGGGTTCCCTAGTTAGCCAGAGAGCTCCCAGGCTCAGATCTGGTCTAACCAGAGAGACCCAGTACAAGC
AAAAAGCAGATCTTGTCTTCGTTGGGAGTGAATTAGCCCTTCCAGTCCCCCCTTTTCTTTTAAAAAGTGG
CTAAGATCTACAGCTGCCTTGTAAGTCATTGGTCTTAAAGTCGACGCGGGGAGGCGGCCCAAAGGGAGAT
CCGACTCGTCTGAGGGCGAAGGCGAAGACGCGGAAGAGGCCGCAGAGCCGGCAGCAGGCCGCGGGAAGGA
AGGTCCGCTGGATTGAGGGCCGAAGGGACGTAGCAGAAGGACGTCCCGCGCAGAATCCAGGTGGCAACAC
AGGCGAGCAGCCAAGGAAAGGACGATGATTTCCCCGACAACACCACGGAATTGTCAGTGCCCAACAGCCG
AGCCCCTGTCCAGCAGCGGGCAAGGCAGGCGGCGATGAGTTCCGCCGTGGCAATAGGGAGGGGGAAAGCG
AAAGTCCCGGAAAGGAGCTGACAGGTGGTGGCAATGCCCCAACCAGTGGGGGTTGCGTCAGCAAACACAG
TGCACACCACGCCACGTTGCCTGACAACGGGCCACAACTCCTCATAAAGAGACAGCAACCAGGATTTATA
CAAGGAGGAGAAAATGAAAGCCATACGGGAAGCAATAGCATGATACAAAGGCATTAAAGCAGCGTATCCA
CATAGCGTAAAAGGAGCAACATAGTTAAGAATACCAGTCAATCTTTCACAAATTTTGTAATCCAGAGGTT
GATTGTCGACTTAACGCGTTGATTGTCGACTTAACCGGTACTAGTTCATTACTACGTAGAATCGAGACCG
AGGAGAGGGTTAGGGATAGGCTTACCGATATCAACCACTTTGTACAAGAAAGTTGGGGGTCTTTTTCTTT
TTTGCCTGGCCGGCCTTTTTCGTGGCCGCCGGCCTTTTGTCGCCTCCCAGCTGAGACAGGTCGATCCGTG
TCTCGTACAGGCCGGTGATGCTCTGGTGGATCAGGGTGGCGTCCAGCACCTCTTTGGTGCTGGTGTACCT
CTTCCGGTCGATGGTGGTGTCAAAGTACTTGAAGGCGGCAGGGGCTCCCAGATTGGTCAGGGTAAACAGG
TGGATGATATTCTCGGCCTGCTCTCTGATGGGCTTATCCCGGTGCTTGTTGTAGGCGGACAGCACTTTGT
CCAGATTAGCGTCGGCCAGGATCACTCTCTTGGAGAACTCGCTGATCTGCTCGATGATCTCGTCCAGGTA
GTGCTTGTGCTGTTCCACAAACAGCTGTTTCTGCTCATTATCCTCGGGGGAGCCCTTCAGCTTCTCATAG
TGGCTGGCCAGGTACAGGAAGTTCACATATTTGGAGGGCAGGGCCAGTTCGTTTCCCTTCTGCAGTTCGC
CGGCAGAGGCCAGCATTCTCTTCCGGCCGTTTTCCAGCTCGAACAGGGAGTACTTAGGCAGCTTGATGAT
CAGGTCCTTTTTCACTTCTTTGTAGCCCTTGGCTTCCAGAAAGTCGATGGGATTCTTCTCGAAGCTGCTT
CTTTCCATGATGGTGATCCCCAGCAGCTCTTTCACACTCTTCAGTTTCTTGGACTTGCCCTTTTCCACTT
TGGCCACCACCAGCACAGAATAGGCCACGGTGGGGCTGTCGAAGCCGCCGTACTTCTTAGGGTCCCAGTC
CTTCTTTCTGGCGATCAGCTTATCGCTGTTCCTCTTGGGCAGGATAGACTCTTTGCTGAAGCCGCCTGTC
TGCACCTCGGTCTTTTTCACGATATTCACTTGGGGCATGCTCAGCACTTTCCGCACGGTGGCAAAATCCC
GGCCCTTATCCCACACGATCTCCCCGGTTTCGCCGTTTGTCTCGATCAGAGGCCGCTTCCGGATCTCGCC
GTTGGCCAGGGTAATCTCGGTCTTGAAAAAGTTCATGATGTTGCTGTAGAAGAAGTACTTGGCGGTAGCC
TTGCCGATTTCCTGCTCGCTCTTGGCGATCATCTTCCGCACGTCGTACACCTTGTAGTCGCCGTACACGA
ACTCGCTTTCCAGCTTAGGGTACTTTTTGATCAGGGCGGTTCCCACGACGGCGTTCAGGTAGGCGTCGTG
GGCGTGGTGGTAGTTGTTGATCTCGCGCACTTTGTAAAACTGGAAATCCTTCCGGAAATCGGACACCAGC
TTGGACTTCAGGGTGATCACTTTCACTTCCCGGATCAGCTTGTCATTCTCGTCGTACTTAGTGTTCATCC
GGGAGTCCAGGATCTGTGCCACGTGCTTTGTGATCTGCCGGGTTTCCACCAGCTGTCTCTTGATGAAGCC
GGCCTTATCCAGTTCGCTCAGGCCGCCTCTCTCGGCCTTGGTCAGATTGTCGAACTTTCTCTGGGTAATC
AGCTTGGCGTTCAGCAGCTGCCGCCAGTAGTTCTTCATCTTCTTCACGACCTCTTCGGAGGGCACGTTGT
CGCTCTTGCCCCGGTTCTTGTCGCTTCTGGTCAGCACCTTGTTGTCGATGGAGTCGTCCTTCAGAAAGCT
CTGAGGCACGATATGGTCCACATCGTAGTCGGACAGCCGGTTGATGTCCAGTTCCTGGTCCACGTACATA
TCCCGCCCATTCTGCAGGTAGTACAGGTACAGCTTCTCGTTCTGCAGCTGGGTGTTTTCCACGGGGTGTT
CTTTCAGGATCTGGCTGCCCAGCTCTTTGATGCCCTCTTCGATCCGCTTCATTCTCTCGCGGCTGTTCTT
CTGTCCCTTCTGGGTGGTCTGGTTCTCTCTGGCCATTTCGATCACGATGTTCTCGGGCTTGTGCCGGCCC
ATCACTTTCACGAGCTCGTCCACCACCTTCACTGTCTGCAGGATGCCCTTCTTAATGGCGGGGCTGCCGG
CCAGATTGGCAATGTGCTCGTGCAGGCTATCGCCCTGGCCGGACACCTGGGCTTTCTGGATGTCCTCTTT
AAAGGTCAGGCTGTCGTCGTGGATCAGCTGCATGAAGTTTCTGTTGGCGAAGCCGTCGGACTTCAGGAAA
TCCAGGATTGTCTTGCCGGACTGCTTGTCCCGGATGCCGTTGATCAGCTTCCGGCTCAGCCTGCCCCAGC
CGGTGTATCTCCGCCGCTTCAGCTGCTTCATCACTTTGTCGTCGAACAGGTGGGCATAGGTTTTCAGCCG
TTCCTCGATCATCTCTCTGTCCTCAAACAGTGTCAGGGTCAGCACGATATCTTCCAGAATGTCCTCGTTT
TCCTCATTGTCCAGGAAGTCCTTGTCCTTGATAATTTTCAGCAGATCGTGGTATGTGCCCAGGGAGGCGT
TGAACCGATCTTCCACGCCGGAGATTTCCACGGAGTCGAAGCACTCGATTTTCTTGAAGTAGTCCTCTTT
CAGCTGCTTCACGGTCACTTTCCGGTTGGTCTTGAACAGCAGGTCCACGATGGCCTTTTTCTGCTCGCCG
CTCAGGAAGGCGGGCTTTCTCATTCCCTCGGTCACGTATTTCACTTTGGTCAGCTCGTTATACACGGTGA
AGTACTCGTACAGCAGGCTGTGCTTGGGCAGCACCTTCTCGTTGGGCAGGTTCTTATCGAAGTTGGTCAT
CCGCTCGATGAAGCTCTGGGCGGAAGCGCCCTTGTCCACCACTTCCTCGAAGTTCCAGGGGGTGATGGTT
TCCTCGCTCTTTCTGGTCATCCAGGCGAATCTGCTGTTTCCCCTGGCCAGAGGGCCCACGTAGTAGGGGA
TGCGGAAGGTCAGGATCTTCTCGATCTTTTCCCGGTTGTCCTTCAGGAATGGGTAAAAATCTTCCTGCCG
CCGCAGAATGGCGTGCAGCTCTCCCAGGTGGATCTGGTGGGGGATGCTGCCGTTGTCGAAGGTCCGCTGC
TTCCGCAGCAGGTCCTCTCTGTTCAGCTTCACGAGCAGTTCCTCGGTGCCGTCCATCTTTTCCAGGATGG
GCTTGATGAACTTGTAGAACTCTTCCTGGCTGGCTCCGCCGTCAATGTAGCCGGCGTAGCCGTTCTTGCT
CTGGTCGAAGAAAATCTCTTTGTACTTCTCAGGCAGCTGCTGCCGCACGAGAGCTTTCAGCAGGGTCAGG
TCCTGGTGGTGCTCGTCGTATCTCTTGATCATAGAGGCGCTCAGGGGGGCCTTGGTGATCTCGGTGTTCA
CTCTCAGGATGTCGCTCAGCAGGATGGCGTCGGACAGGTTCTTGGCGGCCAGAAACAGGTCGGCGTACTG
GTCGCCGATCTGGGCCAGCAGGTTGTCCAGGTCGTCGTCGTAGGTGTCCTTGCTCAGCTGCAGTTTGGCA
TCCTCGGCCAGGTCGAAGTTGCTCTTGAAGTTGGGGGTCAGGCCCAGGCTCAGGGCAATCAGGTTTCCGA
ACAGGCCATTCTTCTTCTCGCCGGGCAGCTGGGCGATCAGATTTTCCAGCCGTCTGCTCTTGCTCAGTCT
GGCAGACAGGATGGCCTTGGCGTCCACGCCGCTGGCGTTGATGGGGTTTTCCTCGAACAGCTGGTTGTAG
GTCTGCACCAGCTGGATGAACAGCTTGTCCACGTCGCTGTTGTCGGGGTTCAGGTCGCCCTCGATCAGGA
AGTGGCCCCGGAACTTGATCATGTGGGCCAGGGCCAGATAGATCAGCCGCAGGTCGGCCTTGTCGGTGCT
GTCCACCAGTTTCTTTCTCAGGTGGTAGATGGTGGGGTACTTCTCGTGGTAGGCCACCTCGTCCACGATG
TTGCCGAAGATGGGGTGCCGCTCGTGCTTCTTATCCTCTTCCACCAGGAAGGACTCTTCCAGTCTGTGGA
AGAAGCTGTCGTCCACCTTGGCCATCTCGTTGCTGAAGATCTCTTGCAGATAGCAGATCCGGTTCTTCCG
TCTGGTGTATCTTCTTCTGGCGGTTCTCTTCAGCCGGGTGGCCTCGGCTGTTTCGCCGCTGTCGAACAGC
AGGGCTCCGATCAGGTTCTTCTTGATGCTGTGCCGGTCGGTGTTGCCCAGCACCTTGAATTTCTTGCTGG
GCACCTTGTACTCGTCGGTGATCACGGCCCAGCCCACAGAGTTGGTGCCGATGTCCAGGCCGATGCTGTA
CTTCTTGTCGGCTGCTGGGACTCCGTGGATACCGACCTTCCGCTTCTTCTTTGGGGCCATCTTATCGTCA
TCGTCTTTGTAATCAATATCATGATCCTTGTAGTCTCCGTCGTGGTCCTTATAGTCCATGCCAACTTTTT
TGTACAAACTTGTTGATCAATCGATGCTAGCCTCACGACACCTGAAATGGAAGAAAAAAACTTTGAACCA
CTGTCTGAGGCTTGAGAATGAACCAAGATCCAAACTCAAAAAGGGCAAATTCCAAGGAGAATTACATCAA
GTGCCAAGCTGGCCTAACTTCAGTCTCCACCCACTCAGTGTGGGGAAACTCCATCGCATAAAACCCCTCC
CCCCAACCTAAAGACGACGTACTCCAAAAGCTCGAGAACTAATCGAGGTGCCTGGACGGCGCCCGGTACT
CCGTGGAGTCACATGAAGCGACGGCTGAGGACGGAAAGGCCCTTTTCCTTTGTGTGGGTGACTCACCCGC
CCGCTCTCCCGAGCGCCGCGTCCTCCATTTTGAGCTCCCTGCAGCAGGGCCGGGAAGCGGCCATCTTTCC
GCTCACGCAACTGGTGCCGACCGGGCCAGCCTTGCCGCCCAGGGCGGGGCGATACACGGCGGCGCGAGGC
CAGGCACCAGAGCAGGCCGGCCAGCTTGAGACTACCCCCGTCCGATTCTCGGTGGCCGCGCTCGCAGGCC
CCGCCTCGCCGAACATGTGCGCTGGGACGCACGGGCCCCGTCGCCGCCCGCGGCCCCAAAAACCGAAATA
CCAGTGTGCAGATCTTGGCCCGCATTTACAAGACTATCTTGCCAGAAAAAAAGCGTCGCAGCAGGTCATC
AAAAATTTTAAATGGCTAGAGACTTATCGAAAGCAGCGAGACAGGCGCGAAGGTGCCACCAGATTCGCAC
GCGGCGGCCCCAGCGCCCAGGCCAGGCCTCAACTCAAGCACGAGGCGAAGGGGCTCCTTAAGCGCAAGGC
CTCGAACTCTCCCACCCACTTCCAACCCGAAGCTCGGGATCAAGAATCACGTACTGCAGCCAGGTGGAAG
TAATTCAAGGCACGCAAGGGCCATAACCCGTAAAGAGGCCAGGCCCGCGGGAACCACACACGGCACTTAC
CTGTGTTCTGGCGGCAAACCCGTTGCGAAAAAGAACGTTCACGGCGACTACTGCACTTATATACGGTTCT
CCCCCACCCTCGGGAAAAAGGCGGAGCCAGTACACGACATCACTTTCCCAGTTTACCCCGCGCCACCTTC
TCTAGGCACCGGTTCAATTGCCGACCCCTCCCCCCAACTTCTCGGGGACTGTGGGCGATGTGCGCTCTGC
CCACTGACGGGCACCGGAGCCAATTCCCACTCCTTTCAAGACCTAGAAGGTCCATTAGCTGCAAAGATTC
CTCTCTGTTTAAAACTTTATCCATCTTTGCACCTGCAGGCCTCGAGCCGGCGCCAAAGTGGATCTCTGCT
GTCCCTGTAATAAACCCGAAAATTTTGAATTTTTGTAATTTGTTTTTGTAATTCTTTAGTTTGTATGTCT
GTTGCTATTATGTCTACTATTCTTTCCCCTGCACTGTACCCCCCAATCCCCCCTTTTCTTTTAAAATTGT
GGATGAATACTGCCATTTGTCTCAAGATCTAGAATTCGTTAACGGCGCGCCTTACTACTGCAGCTGCAGG
CCCTCCCACACATAACCAGAGGGCAGCAATTCACGAATCCCAACTGCCGTCGGCTGTCCATCACTGTCCT
TCACTATGGCTTTGATCCCAGGATGCAGATCGAGAAGCACCTGTCGGCACCGTCCGCAGGGGCTCAAGAT
GCCCCTGTTCTCATTTCCGATCGCGACGATACAAGTCAGGTTGCCAGCTGCCGCAGCAGCAGCAGTGCCC
AGCACCACGAGTTCTGCACAAGGTCCCCCAGTAAAATGATATACATTGACACCAGTGAAGATGCGGCCGT
CGCTAGAGAGAGCTGCGCTGGCGACGCTGTAGTCTTCAGAGATGGGGATGCTGTTGATTGTAGCCGTTGC
TCTTTCAATGAGGGTGGATTCTTCTTGAGACAAAGGCTTGGCCATGGTGGTACCTCTAGAAAGCTTTTTG
CAAAAGCCTAGGCCTCCAAAAAAGCCTCCTCACTACTTCTGGAATAGCTCAGAGGCCGAGGCGGCCTCGG
CCTCTGCATAAATAAAAAAAATTAGTCAGCCATGGGGCGGAGAATGGGCGGAACTGGGCGGAGTTAGGGG
CGGGATGGGCGGAGTTAGGGGCGGGACTATGGTTGCTGACTAATTGAGACGCATGCTTTGCATACTTCTG
CCTGCTGGGGAGCCTGGGGACTTTCCACACCTGGTTGCTGACTAATTGAGATGCAATGCATGGGTCCCCT
CGGGGTTGGGAGGTGGGTCTGAAACGATAATGGTGAATATCCCTGCCTAACTCTATTCACTATAGAAAGT
ACAGCAAAAACTATTCTTAAACCTACCAAGCCTCCTACTATCATTATGAATAATTTTATATACCACAGCC
AATTTGTTATGTTAAACCAATTCCACAAACTTGCCCATTTATCTAATTCCAATAATTCTTGTTCATTCTT
TTCTTGCTGGTTTTGCGATTCTTCAATTAAGGAGTGTATTAAGCTTGTGTAATTGTTAATTTCTCTGTCC
CACTCCATCCAGGTCGTGTGATTCCAAATCTGTTCCAGAGATTTATTACTCCAACTAGCATTCCAAGGCA
CAGCAGTGGTGCAAATGAGTTTTCCAGAGCAACCCCAAATCCCCAGGAGCTGTTGATCCTTTAGGTATCT
TTCCACAGCCAGGATTCTTGCCTGGAGCTGCTTGATGCCCCAGACTGTGAGTTGCAACAGATGCTGTTGC
GCCTCAATAGCCCTCAGCAAATTGTTCTGCTGCTGCACTATACCAGACAATAATTGTCTGGCCTGTACCG
TCAGCGTCATTGACGCTGCGCCCATAGTGCTTCCTGCTGCTCCCAAGAACCCAAGGAACAAAGCTCCTAT
TCCCACTGCTCTTTTTTCTCTCTGCACCACTCTTCTCTTTGCCTTGGTGGGTGCTACTCCTAATGGTTCA
ATTTTTACTACTTTATATTTATATAATTCACTTCTCCAATTGTCCCTCATATCTCCTCCTCCAGGTCTGA
AGATCAGCGGCCGCTTGCTGTGCGGTGGTCTTACTTTTGTTTTGCTCTTCCTCTATCTTGTCTAAAGCTT
CCTTGGTGTCTTTTATCTCTATCCTTTGATGCACACAATAGAGGGTTGCTACTGTATTATATAATGATCT
AAGTTCTTCTGATCCTGTCTGAAGGGATGGTTGTAGCTGTCCCAGTATTTGTCTACAGCCTTCTGATGTT
TCTAACAGGCCAGGATTAACTGCGAATCGTTCTAGCTCCCTGCTTGCCCATACTATATGTTTTAATTTAT
ATTTTTTCTTTCCCCCTGGCCTTAACCGAATTTTTTCCCATCGCGATCTAATTCTCCCCCGCTTAATACT
GACGCTCTCGCACCCATCTCTCTCCTTCTAGCCTCCGCTAGTCAAAATTTTTGGCGTACTCACCAGTCGC
CGCCCCTCGCCTCTTGCCGTGCGCGCTTCAGCAAGCCGAGTCCTGCGTCGAGAGAGCTCCTCTGGTTTCC
CTTTCGCTTTCAAGTCCCTGTTCGGGCGCCACTGCTAGAGATTTTCCACACTGACTAAAAGGGTCTGAGG
GATCTCTAGTTACCAGAGTCACACAACAGACGGGCACACACTACTTGAAGCACTCAAGGCAAGCTTTATT
GAGGCTTAAGCAGTGGGTTCCCTAGTTAGCCAGAGAGCTCCCAGGCTCAGATCTGGTCTAACCAGAGAGA
CCCGTTTATGTATCGAGCTAGGCACTTAAATACAATATCTCTGCAATGCGGCAATTCAGTGGTTCGTCCA
ATCCATGTCAGACCCGTCTGTTGCCTTCCTAATAAGGCACGATCGTACCACCTTACTTCCACCAATCGGC
ATGCACGGTGCTTTTTCTCTCCTTGTAAGGCATGTTGCTAACTCATCGTTACCATGTTGCAAGACTACAA
GAGTATTGCATAAGACTACATTAAGCTTGCAGCTCCAGCTTTTGTTCCCTTTAGTGAGGGTTAATTGCGC
GCTTGGCGTAATCATGGTCATAGCTGTTTCCTGTGTGAAATTGTTATCCGCTCACAATTCCACACAACAT
ACGAGCCGGAAGCATAAAGTGTAAAGCCTGGGGTGCCTAATGAGTGAGCTAACTCACATTAATTGCGTTG
CGCTCACTGCCCGCTTTCCAGTCGGGAAACCTGTCGTGCCAGCTGCATTAATGAATCGGCCAACGCGCGG
GGAGAGGC
